Addgene plasmid #157921: pPK-351
Purpose: pcDNA-CMV-PIF3MTAD-IRES-PhyBGal4DBD
Depositing lab: Phillip Kyriakakis. Depositing organization: University of California, San Diego (UCSD). Publication: Building a Simple and Versatile Illumination System for Optogenetic Experiments. Kyriakakis P, Fernandez de Cossio L, Howard PW, Kouv S, Catanho M, Hu VJ, Kyriakakis R, Allen ME, Ma Y, Aguilar-Rivera M, Coleman TP. J Vis Exp. 2021 Jan 12;(167). doi: 10.3791/61914. PubMed 33522514.
Backbone
  Vector backbone: pcDNA3.1
  Vector type: Mammalian Expression, Synthetic Biology ; Optogenetics
Growth in bacteria
  Bacterial resistance: Ampicillin, 100 μg/mL
  Growth temperature: 30°C
  Growth strain: DH10B
  Growth instructions: This plasmid can grow slowly and have low yields but is more stable than pPK-230.
  Copy number: High Copy
Gene/Insert 1
  Gene/Insert name: PIF3-MTAD
  Species: H. sapiens (human), A. thaliana (mustard weed)
  Insert size (bp): 701
  Mutation: pif3 1-523
  Promoter: CMV
  Tag / fusion protein: SV40NLS (C terminal on insert)
  Cloning method: Unknown
  Sequencing primers: 5′ T7 promoter
Gene/Insert 2
  Gene/Insert name: IRES (alt name: Internal Ribosomal Entry Site)
  Insert size (bp): 583
Gene/Insert 3
  Gene/Insert name: PhyB(1-621)-SV40NLS-Gal4DBD
  Species: S. cerevisiae (budding yeast), A. thaliana (mustard weed)
  Insert size (bp): 2391
  Tag / fusion protein: HA tag (C terminal on insert)
  Cloning method: Unknown
  Sequencing primers: 5′ GACGTGGTTTTCCTTTGAAAAACAC; 3′ SP6 promoter
Terms and licenses: Academic/Nonprofit Terms; Industry Terms: Not Available to Industry
How to cite: pPK-351 was a gift from Phillip Kyriakakis (Addgene plasmid # 157921 ; http://n2t.net/addgene:157921 ; RRID:Addgene_157921)
