[The description below was written by a language model from this plasmid's Addgene catalogue record and pLannotate feature annotations shown in this document.]
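Description:
pPK-351 is a roughly 10.2 kb mammalian expression plasmid built on the pcDNA3.1 backbone. It carries both halves of a phytochrome-based, light-controlled gene switch on a single bicistronic transcript. It is propagated in E. coli through a high-copy ColE1/pUC-type origin with ampicillin selection (AmpR under its own bla promoter), and an f1 origin is also present. The backbone's SV40 promoter–neo–SV40 poly(A) cassette should allow G418 selection of transfected mammalian cells. The depositor notes that the plasmid can grow slowly and give low yields, but that it is more stable than a related construct, pPK-230.

Expression is driven by the CMV enhancer/promoter and terminated by the bGH polyadenylation signal, with T7 and SP6 promoters flanking the insert as sequencing sites. The first open reading frame encodes Arabidopsis PIF3 (residues 1–523) fused to a transactivation domain designated MTAD, which the record attributes in part to human sequence without defining it further, plus a C-terminal SV40 NLS. An EMCV IRES then permits cap-independent translation of the second protein: the N-terminal photosensory portion of Arabidopsis phytochrome B (residues 1–621) joined through an SV40 NLS to the yeast Gal4 DNA-binding domain and ending in an HA tag. The annotation also detects a short HA-like fragment after the first cistron, which the catalogue entry does not list.

In PhyB/PIF systems of this kind, red light promotes PhyB–PIF3 binding and far-red light reverses it. Illumination therefore recruits the activation domain to Gal4-bound UAS sites, reconstituting a transcription factor in a two-hybrid fashion. The UAS reporter or target gene is not on this plasmid and must be supplied separately. The associated publication concerns an illumination system for optogenetic experiments.
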