Features (pLannotate 1.2.2; 26 found; start..end, strand, type, name):
    193..572     +  enhancer       CMV enhancer: human cytomegalovirus immediate early enhancer
    573..776     +  promoter       CMV promoter: human cytomegalovirus (CMV) immediate early promoter
    772..805     +  LTR            5' LTR (truncated) (fragment): truncated 5' long terminal repeat (LTR) from HIV-1
    821..839     +  promoter       T7 promoter: promoter for bacteriophage T7 RNA polymerase
    867..2435    +  CDS            PIF3: PIF3_ARATH - Also known as BHLH8, EN100, PAP3. Experimental evidence at protein level: Swiss-Prot protein existence level 1. Transcription factor acting positively in the phytochrome signaling pathway. Activates transcription by binding to the G box (5'- CACGTG-3'). From Arabidopsis thaliana (Mouse-ear cress).
   2685..2712    +  CDS            3xHA (fragment): three tandem HA epitope tags
   2724..3311    +  misc_feature   IRES2: internal ribosome entry site (IRES) of the encephalomyocarditis virus (EMCV)
   3324..5186    +  CDS            PHYB (fragment): PHYB_ARATH - Also known as HY3 From Arabidopsis thaliana (Mouse-ear cress).
   5229..5669    +  CDS            GAL4 DNA binding domain: DNA binding domain of the GAL4 transcriptional activator; Saccharomyces cerevisiae GAL4 (truncated)
   5685..5712    +  CDS            3xHA (fragment): three tandem HA epitope tags
   5733..5751    -  promoter       SP6 promoter: promoter for bacteriophage SP6 RNA polymerase
   5777..6001    +  polyA_signal   bGH poly(A) signal: bovine growth hormone polyadenylation signal
   6005..6026    +  promoter       SV40 promoter (fragment): SV40 enhancer and early promoter
   6047..6475    +  rep_origin     f1 ori (sequence partly withheld): f1 bacteriophage origin of replication; arrow indicates direction of (+) strand synthesis
   6489..6818    +  promoter       SV40 promoter: SV40 enhancer and early promoter
   6885..7676    +  CDS            neo: KKA2_KLEPN - Also known as kan, nptII. Experimental evidence at protein level: Swiss-Prot protein existence level 1. Resistance to kanamycin, neomycin, paromomycin, ribostamycin, butirosin and gentamicin B. From Klebsiella pneumoniae.
   7700..7858    +  CDS            ble (fragment): BLE_KLEPN - Experimental evidence at protein level: Swiss-Prot protein existence level 1. Binding protein with a strong affinity to the bleomycin family of antibiotics. Binds to CL990; an antimitotic-antibiotic compound. From Klebsiella pneumoniae.
   7853..7974    +  polyA_signal   SV40 poly(A) signal: SV40 polyadenylation signal
   8047..8063    -  protein_bind   lac operator: The lac repressor binds to the lac operator to inhibit transcription in E. coli. This inhibition can be relieved by adding lactose or isopropyl-β-D-thiogalactopyranoside (IPTG). lac repressor encoded by lacI
   8071..8101    -  promoter       lac promoter: promoter for the E. coli lac operon
   8116..8137    -  protein_bind   CAP binding site: CAP binding activates transcription in the presence of cAMP. E. coli catabolite activator protein
   8150..8242    -  CDS            lacI (fragment): lac repressor; lacI; The lac repressor binds to the lac operator to inhibit transcription in E. coli. This inhibition can be relieved by adding lactose or isopropyl-β-D-thiogalactopyranoside (IPTG).
   8425..9013    -  rep_origin     ori: high-copy-number ColE1/pMB1/pBR322/pUC origin of replication
   9184..10044   -  CDS            AmpR: β-lactamase; bla; confers resistance to ampicillin, carbenicillin, and related antibiotics
  10045..10149   -  promoter       AmpR promoter: bla
  10208..38      -  misc_feature   bom (fragment) (across the origin): basis of mobility region from pBR322
>Addgene plasmid #157921 | pPK-351 | addgene full sequence | sequence record 311915 | Addgene NGS Result
GTACAATCTGCTCTGATGCCGCATAGTTAAGCCAGTATCTGCTCCCTGCTTGTGTGTTGGAGGTCGCTGA
GTAGTGCGCGAGCAAAATTTAAGCTACAACAAGGCAAGGCTTGACCGACAATTGCATGAAGAATCTGCTT
AGGGTTAGGCGTTTTGCGCTGCTTCGCGATGTACGGGCCAGATATACGCGTTGACATTGATTATTGACTA
GTTATTAATAGTAATCAATTACGGGGTCATTAGTTCATAGCCCATATATGGAGTTCCGCGTTACATAACT
TACGGTAAATGGCCCGCCTGGCTGACCGCCCAACGACCCCCGCCCATTGACGTCAATAATGACGTATGTT
CCCATAGTAACGCCAATAGGGACTTTCCATTGACGTCAATGGGTGGAGTATTTACGGTAAACTGCCCACT
TGGCAGTACATCAAGTGTATCATATGCCAAGTACGCCCCCTATTGACGTCAATGACGGTAAATGGCCCGC
CTGGCATTATGCCCAGTACATGACCTTATGGGACTTTCCTACTTGGCAGTACATCTACGTATTAGTCATC
GCTATTACCATGGTGATGCGGTTTTGGCAGTACATCAATGGGCGTGGATAGCGGTTTGACTCACGGGGAT
TTCCAAGTCTCCACCCCATTGACGTCAATGGGAGTTTGTTTTGGCACCAAAATCAACGGGACTTTCCAAA
ATGTCGTAACAACTCCGCCCCATTGACGCAAATGGGCGGTAGGCGTGTACGGTGGGAGGTCTATATAAGC
AGAGCTCTCTGGCTAACTAGAGAACCCACTGCTTACTGGCTTATCGAAATTAATACGACTCACTATAGGG
AGACCCAAGCTTGATCCGCCGCCACCATGCCTCTGTTTGAGCTTTTCAGGCTCACCAAAGCTAAGCTTGA
ATCTGCTCAAGACAGGAACCCTTCTCCACCTGTAGATGAAGTTGTGGAGCTGGTGTGGGAAAATGGTCAG
ATATCAACTCAAAGTCAGTCAAGTAGATCGAGGAACATTCCTCCACCACAAGCAAACTCTTCTAGAGCTA
GAGAGATTGGAAATGGCTCAAAGACGACTATGGTGGACGAGATCCCTATGTCAGTGCCATCACTAATGAC
GGGTTTGAGTCAAGACGATGACTTTGTTCCATGGTTGAATCATCATCCCTCCCTTGATGGATATTGCTCT
GATTTCTTGCGTGATGTGTCGTCTCCTGTTACTGTCAACGAGCAAGAGAGTGATATGGCGGTAAACCAAA
CTGCTTTCCCGTTGTTTCAGAGAAGAAAGGATGGCAATGAATCAGCTCCTGCTGCTTCTTCGTCGCAGTA
TAACGGTTTCCAATCGCATTCTCTGTATGGAAGTGATAGAGCTAGAGATCTTCCTAGCCAACAAACCAAT
CCGGATCGGTTTACTCAGACGCAGGAACCACTAATTACTAGTAACAAGCCTAGTTTGGTCAACTTTTCAC
ATTTCTTACGCCCTGCAACTTTTGCGAAGACTACTAATAATAACCTTCATGACACTAAAGAAAAGAGTCC
TCAAAGCCCGCCAAATGTGTTTCAGACCAGAGTTCTTGGAGCTAAAGACTCTGAAGATAAGGTTCTTAAC
GAGTCTGTTGCTTCTGCTACGCCTAAAGATAACCAAAAGGCTTGCCTAATATCAGAGGACTCATGTAGAA
AAGACCAAGAGAGTGAAAAAGCAGTTGTATGTTCTTCTGTTGGCTCGGGTAATAGTCTCGATGGCCCATC
CGAAAGTCCTTCACTTTCTTTAAAGAGAAAGCATTCGAATATTCAAGACATTGACTGTCATAGTGAAGAT
GTGGAAGAAGAATCAGGAGATGGAAGAAAGGAAGCAGGTCCATCTCGAACGGGTTTGGGTTCAAAGAGAA
GCCGCTCTGCAGAAGTGCATAATCTGTCTGAAAGGAGACGGCGTGATAGGATCAACGAGAAGATGCGTGC
CCTGCAAGAACTCATTCCAAACTGTAACAAGGTGGACAAAGCTTCGATGCTAGATGAAGCCATCGAGTAT
CTCAAGTCACTCCAACTTCAAGTGCAGATCATGTCAATGGCGTCTGGTTACTATCTGCCACCGGCGGTTA
TGTTCCCACCGGGTATGGGGCATTACCCGGCAGCAGCTGCTGCAATGGCAATGGGTATGGGAATGCCTTA
TGCAATGGGCTTGCCTGATTTGAGCCGTGGTGGTTCATCGGTTAACCACGGACCACAGTTCCAAGTCTCG
GGGATGCAACAACAACCAGTGGCGATGGGTATTCCACGTGTCTCTGGTGGTGGTATCTTTGCCGGTTCTT
CGACGATTGGCAATGGCTCGACTAGAGATTTATCTGGTTCTAAAGATCAAACAACGACGAATAACAACAG
TAACTTGAAACCAATAAAGAGAAAACAGGGGTCTTCTGATCAGTTTTGTGGATCGTGGCGCGCCATGGGA
TCTCCTAGGTTTGATACTGACCTGTTCGATACCGACTTGTTTGATACTGACCTTTTTGATACTGACCTGT
TCGATACCGACTTGTTTGATACTGACCTTTTTGATACTGACCTGTTCGATACCGACTTGTTTGATACTGA
CCTTTTTGATACTGACCTGTTCGATACCGACTTGATCGAGGGAAGGGGTGGCGAATTCATGCCTAAGAAA
AAGAGAAAGGTGGGCGGAATGGCTTACCCATACGATGTTCCAGATTACGCTTGATAACATATGCCCCTCT
CCCTCCCCCCCCCCCTAACGTTACTGGCCGAAGCCGCTTGGAATAAGGCCGGTGTGCGTTTGTCTATATG
TTATTTTCCACCATATTGCCGTCTTTTGGCAATGTGAGGGCCCGGAAACCTGGCCCTGTCTTCTTGACGA
GCATTCCTAGGGGTCTTTCCCCTCTCGCCAAAGGAATGCAAGGTCTGTTGAATGTCGTGAAGGAAGCAGT
TCCTCTGGAAGCTTCTTGAAGACAAACAACGTCTGTAGCGACCCTTTGCAGGCAGCGGAACCCCCCACCT
GGCGACAGGTGCCTCTGCGGCCAAAAGCCACGTGTATAAGATACACCTGCAAAGGCGGCACAACCCCAGT
GCCACGTTGTGAGTTGGATAGTTGTGGAAAGAGTCAAATGGCTCTCCTCAAGCGTATTCAACAAGGGGCT
GAAGGATGCCCAGAAGGTACCCCATTGTATGGGATCTGATCTGGGGCCTCGGTACACATGCTTTACATGT
GTTTAGTCGAGGTTAAAAAAACGTCTAGGCCCCCCGAACCACGGGGACGTGGTTTTCCTTTGAAAAACAC
GATGATAATATGGCCACAACCACTAGTTCGCGAATGGTTTCCGGAGTCGGGGGTAGTGGCGGTGGCCGTG
GCGGTGGCCGTGGCGGAGAAGAAGAACCGTCGTCAAGTCACACTCCTAATAACCGAAGAGGAGGAGAACA
AGCTCAATCGTCGGGAACGAAATCTCTCAGACCAAGAAGCAACACTGAATCAATGAGCAAAGCAATTCAA
CAGTACACCGTCGACGCAAGACTCCACGCCGTTTTCGAACAATCCGGCGAATCAGGGAAATCATTCGACT
ACTCACAATCACTCAAAACGACGACGTACGGTTCCTCTGTACCTGAGCAACAGATCACAGCTTATCTCTC
TCGAATCCAGCGAGGTGGTTACATTCAGCCTTTCGGATGTATGATCGCCGTCGATGAATCCAGTTTCCGG
ATCATCGGTTACAGTGAAAACGCCAGAGAAATGTTAGGGATTATGCCTCAATCTGTTCCTACTCTTGAGA
AACCTGAGATTCTAGCTATGGGAACTGATGTGAGATCTTTGTTCACTTCTTCGAGCTCGATTCTACTCGA
GCGTGCTTTCGTTGCTCGAGAGATTACCTTGTTAAATCCGGTTTGGATACATTCCAAGAATACTGGTAAA
CCGTTTTACGCCATTCTTCATAGGATTGATGTTGGTGTTGTTATTGATTTAGAGCCAGCTAGAACTGAAG
ATCCTGCGCTTTCTATTGCTGGTGCTGTTCAATCGCAGAAACTCGCGGTTCGTGCGATTTCTCAGTTACA
GGCTCTTCCTGGTGGAGATATTAAGCTTTTGTGTGACACTGTCGTGGAAAGTGTGAGGGACTTGACTGGT
TATGATCGTGTTATGGTTTATAAGTTTCATGAAGATGAGCATGGAGAAGTTGTAGCTGAGAGTAAACGAG
ACGATTTAGAGCCTTATATTGGACTGCATTATCCTGCTACTGATATTCCTCAAGCGTCAAGGTTCTTGTT
TAAGCAGAACCGTGTCCGAATGATAGTAGATTGCAATGCCACACCTGTTCTTGTGGTCCAGGACGATAGG
CTAACTCAGTCTATGTGCTTGGTTGGTTCTACTCTTAGGGCTCCTCATGGTTGTCACTCTCAGTATATGG
CTAACATGGGATCTATTGCGTCTTTAGCAATGGCGGTTATAATCAATGGAAATGAAGATGATGGGAGCAA
TGTAGCTAGTGGAAGAAGCTCGATGAGGCTTTGGGGTTTGGTTGTTTGCCATCACACTTCTTCTCGCTGC
ATACCGTTTCCGCTAAGGTATGCTTGTGAGTTTTTGATGCAGGCTTTCGGTTTACAGTTAAACATGGAAT
TGCAGTTAGCTTTGCAAATGTCAGAGAAACGCGTTTTGAGAACGCAGACACTGTTATGTGATATGCTTCT
GCGTGACTCGCCTGCTGGAATTGTTACACAGAGTCCCAGTATCATGGACTTAGTGAAATGTGACGGTGCA
GCATTTCTTTACCACGGGAAGTATTACCCGTTGGGTGTTGCTCCTAGTGAAGTTCAGATAAAAGATGTTG
TGGAGTGGTTGCTTGCGAATCATGCGGATTCAACCGGATTAAGCACTGATAGTTTAGGCGATGCGGGGTA
TCCCGGTGCAGCTGCGTTAGGGGATGCTGTGTGCGGTATGGCAGTTGCATATATCACAAAAAGAGACTTT
CTTTTTTGGTTTCGATCTCACACTGCGAAAGAAATCAAATGGGGAGGCGCTAAGCATCATCCGGAGGATA
AAGATGATGGGCAACGAATGCATCCTCGTTCGTCCTTTCAGGCTTTTCTTGAAGTTGTTAAGAGCCGGAG
TCAGCCATGGGAAACTGCGGAAATGGATGCGATTCACTCGCTCCAGCTTATTCTGAGAGACTCTTTTAAA
GAATCTTTGCGGCCGCAACCTAAGAAAAAGAGAAAGGTGGGCGGAGGCATGAAGCTACTGTCTTCTATCG
AACAAGCATGCGATATTTGCCGACTTAAAAAGCTCAAGTGCTCCAAAGAAAAACCGAAGTGCGCCAAGTG
TCTGAAGAACAACTGGGAGTGTCGCTACTCTCCCAAAACCAAAAGGTCTCCGCTGACTAGGGCACATCTG
ACAGAAGTGGAATCAAGGCTAGAAAGACTGGAACAGCTATTTCTACTGATTTTTCCTCGAGAAGACCTTG
ACATGATTTTGAAAATGGATTCTTTACAGGATATAAAAGCATTGTTAACAGGATTATTTGTACAAGATAA
TGTGAATAAAGATGCCGTCACAGATAGATTGGCTTCAGTGGAGACTGATATGCCTCTAACATTGAGACAG
CATAGAATAAGTGCGACATCATCATCGGAAGAGAGTAGTAACAAAGGTCAAAGACAGTTGACTGTATCGC
CGGAATTCATGGCTTACCCATACGATGTTCCAGATTACGCTTGATAATCTAGAGGGCCCTATTCTATAGT
GTCACCTAAATGCTAGAGCTCGCTGATCAGCCTCGACTGTGCCTTCTAGTTGCCAGCCATCTGTTGTTTG
CCCCTCCCCCGTGCCTTCCTTGACCCTGGAAGGTGCCACTCCCACTGTCCTTTCCTAATAAAATGAGGAA
ATTGCATCGCATTGTCTGAGTAGGTGTCATTCTATTCTGGGGGGTGGGGTGGGGCAGGACAGCAAGGGGG
AGGATTGGGAAGACAATAGCAGGCATGCTGGGGATGCGGTGGGCTCTATGGCTTCTGAGGCGGAAAGAAC
CAGCTGGGGCTCTAGGGGGTATCCCC
[124 nt withheld, positions 6047-6170]
C
[91 nt withheld, positions 6172-6262]
A
[49 nt withheld, positions 6264-6312]
CCTTTGACGTTGGAGTCCACGTTCTTT
[37 nt withheld, positions 6340-6376]
ACCCTATCTCGGTCTATTCTTTTGATTTATAAGGGATTTTGCCGATTTCGGCCTATTGGTTAAAAAATGA
GCTGATTTAACAAAAATTTAACGCGAATTAATTCTGTGGAATGTGTGTCAGTTAGGGTGTGGAAAGTCCC
CAGGCTCCCCAGCAGGCAGAAGTATGCAAAGCATGCATCTCAATTAGTCAGCAACCAGGTGTGGAAAGTC
CCCAGGCTCCCCAGCAGGCAGAAGTATGCAAAGCATGCATCTCAATTAGTCAGCAACCATAGTCCCGCCC
CTAACTCCGCCCATCCCGCCCCTAACTCCGCCCAGTTCCGCCCATTCTCCGCCCCATGGCTGACTAATTT
TTTTTATTTATGCAGAGGCCGAGGCCGCCTCTGCCTCTGAGCTATTCCAGAAGTAGTGAGGAGGCTTTTT
TGGAGGCCTAGGCTTTTGCAAAAAGCTCCCGGGAGCTTGTATATCCATTTTCGGATCTGATCAAGAGACA
GGATGAGGATCGTTTCGCATGATTGAACAAGATGGATTGCACGCAGGTTCTCCGGCCGCTTGGGTGGAGA
GGCTATTCGGCTATGACTGGGCACAACAGACAATCGGCTGCTCTGATGCCGCCGTGTTCCGGCTGTCAGC
GCAGGGGCGCCCGGTTCTTTTTGTCAAGACCGACCTGTCCGGTGCCCTGAATGAACTGCAGGACGAGGCA
GCGCGGCTATCGTGGCTGGCCACGACGGGCGTTCCTTGCGCAGCTGTGCTCGACGTTGTCACTGAAGCGG
GAAGGGACTGGCTGCTATTGGGCGAAGTGCCGGGGCAGGATCTCCTGTCATCTCACCTTGCTCCTGCCGA
GAAAGTATCCATCATGGCTGATGCAATGCGGCGGCTGCATACGCTTGATCCGGCTACCTGCCCATTCGAC
CACCAAGCGAAACATCGCATCGAGCGAGCACGTACTCGGATGGAAGCCGGTCTTGTCGATCAGGATGATC
TGGACGAAGAGCATCAGGGGCTCGCGCCAGCCGAACTGTTCGCCAGGCTCAAGGCGCGCATGCCCGACGG
CGAGGATCTCGTCGTGACCCATGGCGATGCCTGCTTGCCGAATATCATGGTGGAAAATGGCCGCTTTTCT
GGATTCATCGACTGTGGCCGGCTGGGTGTGGCGGACCGCTATCAGGACATAGCGTTGGCTACCCGTGATA
TTGCTGAAGAGCTTGGCGGCGAATGGGCTGACCGCTTCCTCGTGCTTTACGGTATCGCCGCTCCCGATTC
GCAGCGCATCGCCTTCTATCGCCTTCTTGACGAGTTCTTCTGAGCGGGACTCTGGGGTTCGAAATGACCG
ACCAAGCGACGCCCAACCTGCCATCACGAGATTTCGATTCCACCGCCGCCTTCTATGAAAGGTTGGGCTT
CGGAATCGTTTTCCGGGACGCCGGCTGGATGATCCTCCAGCGCGGGGATCTCATGCTGGAGTTCTTCGCC
CACCCCAACTTGTTTATTGCAGCTTATAATGGTTACAAATAAAGCAATAGCATCACAAATTTCACAAATA
AAGCATTTTTTTCACTGCATTCTAGTTGTGGTTTGTCCAAACTCATCAATGTATCTTATCATGTCTGTAT
ACCGTCGACCTCTAGCTAGAGCTTGGCGTAATCATGGTCATAGCTGTTTCCTGTGTGAAATTGTTATCCG
CTCACAATTCCACACAACATACGAGCCGGAAGCATAAAGTGTAAAGCCTGGGGTGCCTAATGAGTGAGCT
AACTCACATTAATTGCGTTGCGCTCACTGCCCGCTTTCCAGTCGGGAAACCTGTCGTGCCAGCTGCATTA
ATGAATCGGCCAACGCGCGGGGAGAGGCGGTTTGCGTATTGGGCGCTCTTCCGCTTCCTCGCTCACTGAC
TCGCTGCGCTCGGTCGTTCGGCTGCGGCGAGCGGTATCAGCTCACTCAAAGGCGGTAATACGGTTATCCA
CAGAATCAGGGGATAACGCAGGAAAGAACATGTGAGCAAAAGGCCAGCAAAAGGCCAGGAACCGTAAAAA
GGCCGCGTTGCTGGCGTTTTTCCATAGGCTCCGCCCCCCTGACGAGCATCACAAAAATCGACGCTCAAGT
CAGAGGTGGCGAAACCCGACAGGACTATAAAGATACCAGGCGTTTCCCCCTGGAAGCTCCCTCGTGCGCT
CTCCTGTTCCGACCCTGCCGCTTACCGGATACCTGTCCGCCTTTCTCCCTTCGGGAAGCGTGGCGCTTTC
TCATAGCTCACGCTGTAGGTATCTCAGTTCGGTGTAGGTCGTTCGCTCCAAGCTGGGCTGTGTGCACGAA
CCCCCCGTTCAGCCCGACCGCTGCGCCTTATCCGGTAACTATCGTCTTGAGTCCAACCCGGTAAGACACG
ACTTATCGCCACTGGCAGCAGCCACTGGTAACAGGATTAGCAGAGCGAGGTATGTAGGCGGTGCTACAGA
GTTCTTGAAGTGGTGGCCTAACTACGGCTACACTAGAAGAACAGTATTTGGTATCTGCGCTCTGCTGAAG
CCAGTTACCTTCGGAAAAAGAGTTGGTAGCTCTTGATCCGGCAAACAAACCACCGCTGGTAGCGGTGGTT
TTTTTGTTTGCAAGCAGCAGATTACGCGCAGAAAAAAAGGATCTCAAGAAGATCCTTTGATCTTTTCTAC
GGGGTCTGACGCTCAGTGGAACGAAAACTCACGTTAAGGGATTTTGGTCATGAGATTATCAAAAAGGATC
TTCACCTAGATCCTTTTAAATTAAAAATGAAGTTTTAAATCAATCTAAAGTATATATGAGTAAACTTGGT
CTGACAGTTACCAATGCTTAATCAGTGAGGCACCTATCTCAGCGATCTGTCTATTTCGTTCATCCATAGT
TGCCTGACTCCCCGTCGTGTAGATAACTACGATACGGGAGGGCTTACCATCTGGCCCCAGTGCTGCAATG
ATACCGCGAGACCCACGCTCACCGGCTCCAGATTTATCAGCAATAAACCAGCCAGCCGGAAGGGCCGAGC
GCAGAAGTGGTCCTGCAACTTTATCCGCCTCCATCCAGTCTATTAATTGTTGCCGGGAAGCTAGAGTAAG
TAGTTCGCCAGTTAATAGTTTGCGCAACGTTGTTGCCATTGCTACAGGCATCGTGGTGTCACGCTCGTCG
TTTGGTATGGCTTCATTCAGCTCCGGTTCCCAACGATCAAGGCGAGTTACATGATCCCCCATGTTGTGCA
AAAAAGCGGTTAGCTCCTTCGGTCCTCCGATCGTTGTCAGAAGTAAGTTGGCCGCAGTGTTATCACTCAT
GGTTATGGCAGCACTGCATAATTCTCTTACTGTCATGCCATCCGTAAGATGCTTTTCTGTGACTGGTGAG
TACTCAACCAAGTCATTCTGAGAATAGTGTATGCGGCGACCGAGTTGCTCTTGCCCGGCGTCAATACGGG
ATAATACCGCGCCACATAGCAGAACTTTAAAAGTGCTCATCATTGGAAAACGTTCTTCGGGGCGAAAACT
CTCAAGGATCTTACCGCTGTTGAGATCCAGTTCGATGTAACCCACTCGTGCACCCAACTGATCTTCAGCA
TCTTTTACTTTCACCAGCGTTTCTGGGTGAGCAAAAACAGGAAGGCAAAATGCCGCAAAAAAGGGAATAA
GGGCGACACGGAAATGTTGAATACTCATACTCTTCCTTTTTCAATATTATTGAAGCATTTATCAGGGTTA
TTGTCTCATGAGCGGATACATATTTGAATGTATTTAGAAAAATAAACAAATAGGGGTTCCGCGCACATTT
CCCCGAAAAGTGCCACCTGACGTCGACGGATCGGGAGATCTCCCGATCCCCTATGGTGCACTCTCA
